Addgene plasmid #79526: pET28-MKH8SUMO
Purpose: (Empty Backbone) Bacterial expression plasmid used for T7 promoter driven expression of recombinant proteins with N-terminal 8X His, thrombin cleavage site, SUMO, and TEV cleavage site.
Depositing lab: Cheryl Arrowsmith. Depositing organization: University of Toronto.
Backbone
  Vector backbone: pET28-MKH8SUMO
  Backbone manufacturer: SGC
  Backbone size (bp): 7649
  Vector type: Bacterial Expression
  Tag / fusion protein: 8xHis-Thrombin-SUMO-TEV (N terminal on backbone); TEV cleavage site (N terminal on backbone)
Growth in bacteria
  Bacterial resistance: Kanamycin, 50 μg/mL
  Growth temperature: 37°C
  Growth strain: DH5alpha
  Copy number: Low Copy
Gene/Insert
  Gene/Insert name: None
  Tag / fusion protein: 8xHis-Thrombin-SUMO-TEV (N terminal on backbone); TEV cleavage site (N terminal on backbone)
Terms and licenses: Academic/Nonprofit Terms; Industry Terms: Not Available to Industry
Depositor comments: Please see http://www.thesgc.org/sites/default/files/toronto_vectors/pET28-MKH8SUMO.pdf for more information. The pET28-MKH8SUMO vector was derived from expression plasmid pET28a-LIC (SGC). It is used for T7 promoter driven expression of recombinant proteins with the addition of an N-terminal fusion tag containing 8X His followed by a thrombin cleavage site, a SUMO, and a TEV cleavage site. Two lysines were encoded after the Met start site. Two stop codons are included in the vector at the downstream cloning site. Insertion of DNA sequence into the cloning/expression region is performed using ClonTech In-Fusion enzyme mediated directional recombination between complementary 15 nucleotide DNA sequences at the ends of the insert (PCR product) and BseRI/BsaI linearized vector. Insertion of target sequence involves replacement of a SacB gene stuffer sequence, which provides for negative selection of the original plasmid on 5% sucrose.The 15-bp primer extensions are compatible with those for pET28-MHL, such that the PCR inserts prepared for pET28-MHL can be directly used for cloning into pET28-MKH8SUMO.
How to cite: pET28-MKH8SUMO was a gift from Cheryl Arrowsmith (Addgene plasmid # 79526 ; http://n2t.net/addgene:79526 ; RRID:Addgene_79526)
