[The description below was written by a language model from this plasmid's Addgene catalogue record.]
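Description:
pET28-MKH8SUMO is an empty bacterial expression backbone of about 7.6 kb, derived from the ligation-independent cloning vector pET28a-LIC. It is maintained in E. coli as a low-copy plasmid under kanamycin selection; the record does not name the origin of replication and no feature table is provided. Expression of an inserted coding sequence is driven by the T7 promoter, so protein production requires a host that supplies T7 RNA polymerase, while ordinary cloning strains serve for propagation.

The vector supplies a composite N-terminal fusion tag. Translation begins at a methionine followed by two lysines, then an eight-histidine stretch for immobilised metal affinity purification, a thrombin cleavage site, a SUMO domain (commonly used to improve the solubility and yield of fusion partners) and finally a TEV protease site immediately upstream of the target. This arrangement lets the His tag alone be removed with thrombin, or the whole tag be removed with TEV. Two stop codons lie at the downstream cloning junction, so inserts need not carry their own.

Target sequences are introduced by In-Fusion directional recombination between 15-nucleotide extensions on a PCR product and the ends of BseRI/BsaI-linearised vector. The insert replaces a SacB stuffer gene, which confers sucrose sensitivity and so allows counter-selection against uncut or parental plasmid on sucrose-containing medium. The primer extensions match those used for the related vector pET28-MHL, so the same PCR products can be cloned into either backbone. This makes the vector convenient for parallel screening of tag formats in recombinant protein production.
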