>Addgene plasmid #79526 | pET28-MKH8SUMO | addgene partial sequence | sequence record 150165 | T7 5'-TAATACGACTCACTATAGGG-3'
ACTTTAAGAAGGAGATATACCATGAAAAAACATCACCATCATCATCATCATCACAGCAGCGGCCTGGTTC
CGCGTGGTAGTATGTCGGACTCAGAAGTCAATCAAGAAGCTAAGCCAGAGGTCAAGCCAGAAGTCAAGCC
TGAGACTCACATCAATTTAAAGGTGTCCGATGGATCTTCAGAGATCTTCTTCAAGATCAAAAAGACCACT
CCTTTAAGAAGGCTGATGGAAGCGTTCGCTAAAAGACAGGGTAAGGAAATGGACTCCTTAAGATTCTTGT
ACGACGGTATTAGAATCCAAGCTGATCAGACCCCTGAAGATTTGGACATGGAGGATAACGATATTATTGA
GGCTCACAGAGAACAGATTGGTGGAACAGAAAACTTGTATTTCCAGGGCGGAGACCGTTCTCATCCTGAA
AGATCCATAACTTCGTATAGCATACATTATACGAAGTTATGCGGCCGCGACGTCCACATATACCTGCCGT
TCACTATTATTTAGTGAAATGAGATATTATGATATTTTCTGAATTGTGATTAAAAAGGCAACTTTATGCC
CATGCAACAGAAACTATAAAAAATACAGAGAATGAAAAGAAACAGATAGATTTTTTAGTTCTTTAGGCCC
GTAGTCTGCAAATCCTTTTATGATTTTCTATCAAACAAAAGAGGAAAATAGACCAGTTGCAATCCAAACG
AGAGTCTAATAGAATGAGGTCGAAAAGTAAATCGCGCGGGTTTGTTACTGATAAAGCAGGCAAGACCTAA
AATGTGTAAAGGGCAAAGTGTATACTTTGGCGTCACCCCTTACATATTTTAGGTCTTTTTTTATTGTGCG
TAACTAACTTGCCATCTTCAAA
