>Addgene plasmid #79526 | pET28-MKH8SUMO | addgene partial sequence | sequence record 150166 | T7term 5'-GCTAGTTATTGCTCAGCGG-3'
TTTCGGGCTTTGTTAGCAGCCGGATCTCAGTGGTGGTGGTGGTGGTGCTCGAGTGCGGCCGCAAGCTTCG
TCATCATGTGCATGATCTCCTCGAAAAGTGCCACCTGACGTCAATGCCAATAGGATATCGGCATTTTCTT
TTGCGTTTTTATTTGTTAACTGTTAATTGTCCTTGTTCAAGGATGCTGTCTTTGACAACAGATGTTTTCT
TGCCTTTGATGTTCAGCAGGAAGCTAGGCGCAAACGTTGATTGTTTGTCTGCGTAGAATCCTCTGTTTGT
CATATAGCTTGTAATCACGACATTGTTTCCTTTCGCTTGAGGTACAGCGAAGTGTGAGTAAGTAAAGGTT
ACATCGTTAGGATCAAGATCCATTTTTAACACAAGGCCAGTTTTGTTCAGCGGCTTGTATGGGCCAGTTA
AAGAATTAGAAACATAACCAAGCATGTAAATATCGTTAGACGTAATGCCGTCAATCGTCATTTTTGATCC
GCGGGAGTCAGTGAACAGGTACCATTTGCCGTTCATTTTAAAGACGTTCGCGCGTTCAATTTCATCTGTT
ACTGTGTTAGATGCAATCAGCGGTTTCATCACTTTTTTCAGTGTGTAATCATCGTTTAGCTCAATCATAC
CGAGAGCGCCGTTTGCTAACTCAGCCGTGCGTTTTTTATCGCTTTGCAGAAGTTTTTGACTTTCTTGACG
GAAGAATGATGTGCTTTTGCCATAGTATGCTTTGTTAAATAAAGATTCTTCGCCTTGGTAGCCATCTTCA
GTTCCAGTGTTTGCTTCAAATACTAAGTATTTGTGGCCTTT
